Addgene plasmid #109827: pHH0103_NR1H2_Hormone-recep
Purpose: Protein expression and purification of NR1H2_Hormone-recep
Depositing lab: Sachdev Sidhu. Depositing organization: University of Toronto. Publication: Large-scale survey and database of high affinity ligands for peptide recognition modules. Teyra J, Kelil A, Jain S, Helmy M, Jajodia R, Hooda Y, Gu J, D'Cruz AA, Nicholson SE, Min J, Sudol M, Kim PM, Bader GD, Sidhu SS. Mol Syst Biol. 2020 Dec;16(12):e9310. doi: 10.15252/msb.20199310. PubMed 33438817.
Backbone
  Vector backbone: pHH0103
  Vector type: Bacterial Expression
Growth in bacteria
  Bacterial resistance: Ampicillin, 100 μg/mL
  Growth temperature: 37°C
  Growth strain: DH5alpha
  Copy number: Low Copy
Gene/Insert
  Gene/Insert name: NR1H2_Hormone-recep
  Species: H. sapiens (human)
  Entrez Gene: NR1H2 (a.k.a. LXR-b, LXRB, NER, NER-I, RIP15, UNR)
  Cloning method: Restriction Enzyme; 5′ cloning site Sfi1 (unknown if destroyed); 3′ cloning site Not1 (unknown if destroyed)
Terms and licenses: Academic/Nonprofit Terms; Industry Terms: Not Available to Industry
How to cite: pHH0103_NR1H2_Hormone-recep was a gift from Sachdev Sidhu (Addgene plasmid # 109827 ; http://n2t.net/addgene:109827 ; RRID:Addgene_109827)
