[The description below was written by a language model from this plasmid's Addgene catalogue record and pLannotate feature annotations shown in this document.]
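Description:
pHH0103_NR1H2_Hormone-recep is a bacterial expression plasmid of about 7.5 kb, built on the pHH0103 backbone, for producing and purifying the hormone-receptor (ligand-binding) domain of human NR1H2, the nuclear receptor also known as LXR-beta. It is propagated in E. coli under ampicillin selection from a β-lactamase gene and replicates from a ColE1/pBR322-type origin with an adjacent bom region. The catalogue lists it as low copy, although the rop gene appears only as fragments, split by an inserted f1 phage origin. That f1 origin, together with M13 gene III fragments and a remnant of the tetracycline resistance gene, suggests the backbone derives from a phagemid lineage. These pieces lie downstream of the terminator and do not appear to be part of the expressed product.

The expression cassette is driven by the hybrid tac promoter with a lac operator. A plasmid-borne lacI gene under the lacIq promoter supplies ample repressor, so expression is held off until it is induced with IPTG. The open reading frame begins with a 6xHis tag followed by Schistosoma japonicum glutathione S-transferase. Downstream of these lies an NR1H2 fragment of roughly 790 bp, cloned between SfiI and NotI sites, and a bacteriophage fd terminator closes the unit. The annotation tool matched the insert to the mouse Nr1h2 entry, but the catalogue gives the species as human, and the match probably reflects high conservation between the orthologues. The dual His/GST tags allow purification on nickel or glutathione resins. The construct belongs to a large collection of domain expression plasmids associated with a survey of peptide ligands for peptide recognition modules.
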