Features (pLannotate 1.2.2; 21 found; start..end, strand, type, name):
      1..29      +  promoter       tac promoter: strong E. coli promoter; hybrid between the trp and lac UV5 promoters
     37..53      +  protein_bind   lac operator: The lac repressor binds to the lac operator to inhibit transcription in E. coli. This inhibition can be relieved by adding lactose or isopropyl-β-D-thiogalactopyranoside (IPTG). lac repressor encoded by lacI
    138..155     +  CDS            6xHis: 6xHis affinity tag
    171..824     +  CDS            GST26_SCHJA: Experimental evidence at protein level: Swiss-Prot protein existence level 1. GST isoenzymes appear to play a central role in the parasite detoxification system. Other functions are also suspected including a role in increasing the solubility of haematin in the parasite gut. From Schistosoma japonicum (Blood fluke).
    891..1679    +  CDS            Nr1h2 (fragment): NR1H2_MOUSE - Also known as Lxrb, Rip15, Unr, Unr2. Experimental evidence at protein level: Swiss-Prot protein existence level 1. Nuclear receptor that exhibits a ligand-dependent transcriptional activation activity (PubMed:18055760, PubMed:19520913, PubMed:20427281). Binds preferentially to double-stranded oligonucleotide direct repeats having the consensus half-site sequence 5'-AGGTCA-3' and 4-nt spacing (DR-4) (PubMed:18055760, PubMed:19520913, PubMed:20427281). Regulates cholesterol uptake through MYLIP-dependent ubiquitination of LDLR, VLDLR and LRP8; DLDLR and LRP8 (PubMed:18055760, PubM
   1695..1742    +  terminator     fd terminator (sequence withheld): central terminator from bacteriophage fd (Otsuka and Kunisawa, 1982)
   1747..1959    +  CDS            M13 gene III (fragment) (sequence partly withheld): pIII; III; minor coat protein
   1974..2444    +  CDS            M13 gene III (fragment) (sequence partly withheld): pIII; III; minor coat protein
   2466..2536    +  CDS            TcR (fragment): tetracycline efflux protein; tet; confers resistance to tetracycline
   2778..3158    -  CDS            YPB1_ECOLX: Protein predicted: Swiss-Prot protein existence level 4. From Escherichia coli.
   3175..3326    +  CDS            rop (fragment): Rop protein, which maintains plasmids at low copy number; rop
   3362..3790    -  rep_origin     f1 ori (sequence partly withheld): f1 bacteriophage origin of replication; arrow indicates direction of (+) strand synthesis
   3799..3838    +  CDS            rop (fragment): Rop protein, which maintains plasmids at low copy number; rop
   3940..4080    +  misc_feature   bom: basis of mobility region from pBR322
   4266..4853    -  rep_origin     ori: high-copy-number ColE1/pMB1/pBR322/pUC origin of replication
   5024..5884    -  CDS            AmpR: β-lactamase; bla; confers resistance to ampicillin, carbenicillin, and related antibiotics
   5885..5989    -  promoter       AmpR promoter: bla
   6098..6175    +  promoter       lacIq promoter: lacI (mutant); In the lacIq allele, a single base change in the promoter boosts expression of the lacI gene about 10-fold.
   6176..7258    +  CDS            lacI: lac repressor; lacI; The lac repressor binds to the lac operator to inhibit transcription in E. coli. This inhibition can be relieved by adding lactose or isopropyl-β-D-thiogalactopyranoside (IPTG).
   7271..7292    +  protein_bind   CAP binding site: CAP binding activates transcription in the presence of cAMP. E. coli catabolite activator protein
   7311..7328    +  promoter       tet promoter (fragment): E. coli promoter for tetracycline efflux protein gene
>Addgene plasmid #109827 | pHH0103_NR1H2_Hormone-recep | addgene full sequence | sequence record 213874 | Addgene NGS Result
TTGACAATTAATCATCGGCTCGTATAATGTGTGGAATTGTGAGCGGATAACAATTTCACACAGGAAACAG
CCAGTCCGTTTAGGTGTTTTCACGAGCACTTCACCAACAAGGACCATAGATTATGAAAATCGAAGAACAC
CATCACCATCACCATTCCAGCGGTAAGCTTATGTCCCCTATACTAGGTTATTGGAAAATTAAGGGCCTTG
TGCAACCCACTCGACTTCTTTTGGAATATCTTGAAGAAAAATATGAAGAGCATTTGTATGAGCGCGATGA
AGGTGATAAATGGCGAAACAAAAAGTTTGAATTGGGTTTGGAGTTTCCCAATCTTCCTTATTATATTGAT
GGTGATGTTAAATTAACACAGTCTATGGCCATCATACGTTATATAGCTGACAAGCACAACATGTTGGGTG
GTTGTCCAAAAGAGCGTGCAGAGATTTCAATGCTTGAAGGAGCGGTTTTGGATATTAGATACGGTGTTTC
GAGAATTGCATATAGTAAAGACTTTGAAACTCTCAAAGTTGATTTTCTTAGCAAGCTACCTGAAATGCTG
AAAATGTTCGAAGATCGTTTATGTCATAAAACATATTTAAATGGTGATCATGTAACCCATCCTGACTTCA
TGTTGTATGACGCTCTTGATGTTGTTTTATACATGGACCCAATGTGCCTGGATGCGTTCCCAAAATTAGT
TTGTTTTAAAAAACGTATTGAAGCTATCCCACAAATTGATAAGTACTTGAAATCCAGCAAGTATATAGCA
TGGCCTTTGCAGGGCTGGCAAGCCACGTTTGGTGGTGGCGACCATCCTCCAAAATCGGATCTGGAAGTTC
TGTTCCAGGGGCCCCTGTCCAGCGGTCTGGTTCCGCGTGGTTCCGGTACCGCGGCCCAGCCGGCCGGCTC
TGAAGCTGGTTCTCAAGGTTCTGGTGAAGGTGAAGGTGTTCAGCTGACGGCTGCGCAGGAGCTGATGATT
CAGCAGCTGGTGGCCGCTCAGCTGCAATGTAACAAACGTTCTTTCTCTGACCAGCCTAAAGTAACTCCGT
GGCCACTGGGTGCCGATCCGCAGAGCCGTGACGCACGTCAGCAGCGTTTCGCGCACTTCACCGAACTGGC
GATCATCAGCGTTCAAGAAATCGTAGACTTCGCAAAACAGGTTCCGGGCTTCCTGCAGCTGGGCCGTGAA
GATCAAATCGCCCTGCTGAAAGCAAGCACCATCGAGATCATGCTGCTGGAAACCGCACGCCGCTACAACC
ACGAAACTGAATGCATCACCTTTCTGAAGGATTTCACCTACAGCAAAGACGACTTTCACCGCGCGGGTCT
GCAGGTCGAATTCATTAATCCGATCTTCGAGTTTTCCCGTGCGATGCGTCGTCTGGGCCTGGACGACGCA
GAATACGCGCTGCTGATTGCTATTAACATTTTCTCCGCTGATCGTCCGAACGTTCAGGAACCGGGCCGTG
TGGAAGCGCTGCAGCAGCCGTATGTGGAGGCTCTGCTGAGCTATACTCGTATCAAACGCCCGCAGGATCA
GCTGCGCTTCCCGCGTATGCTGATGAAACTGGTATCCCTGCGCACCCTGTCTTCCGTTCATTCTGAACAG
GTTTTTGCCCTGCGTCTGCAGGATAAAAAGCTGCCGCCACTGCTGTCCGAAATCTGGGACGTGCACGAGG
CGGCCGCATA
[142 nt withheld, positions 1691-1832]
C
[98 nt withheld, positions 1834-1931]
AGTTTGTACTGGTGACGAAACTCAGTGTCTAGCTAGAGTGGC
[149 nt withheld, positions 1974-2122]
T
[41 nt withheld, positions 2124-2164]
T
[62 nt withheld, positions 2166-2227]
A
[35 nt withheld, positions 2229-2263]
CCTCCCTCAATCGGTTGAATGTCGCCCTTTTGTCTTTGGCGCTGGTAAACCATATGAA
[86 nt withheld, positions 2322-2407]
T
[54 nt withheld, positions 2409-2462]
CTAGCGCCGCCCTATACCTTGTCTGCCTCCCCGCGTTGCGTCGCGGTGCATGGAGCCGGGCCACCTCGAC
CTGAATGGAAGCCGGCGGCACCTCGCTAACGGATTCACCACTCCAAGAATTGGAGCCAATCAATTCTTGC
GGAGAACTGTGAATGCGCAAACCAACCCTTGGCAGAACATATCCATCGCGTCCGCCATCTCCAGCAGCCG
CACGCGGCGCATCTCGGGCAGCGTTGGGTCCTGGCCACGGGTGCGCATGATCGTGCTCCTGTCGTTGAGG
ACCCGGCTAGGCTGGCGGGGTTGCCTTACTGGTTAGCAGAATGAATCACCGATACGCGAGCGAACGTGAA
GCGACTGCTGCTGCAAAACGTCTGCGACCTGAGCAACAACATGAATGGTCTTCGGTTTCCGTGTTTCGTA
AAGTCTGGAAACGCGGAAGTCAGCGCCCTGCACCATTATGTTCCGGATCTGCATCGCAGGATGCTGCTGG
CTACCCTGTGGAACACCTACATCTGTATTAACGAAGCGCTGGCATTGACCCTGAGTGATTTTTCTCTGGT
CCCGCCGCATCCATACCGCCAGTTGTTTACCCTCACAACGTTCCAGTAACCGGGCATGTTCATCATCAGT
AACCCGTATCGTGAGCATCCTCTCTCGTTTCATCGGTATCATTACCCCCATGAACAGAAATCCCCCTTAC
ACGGAGGCATCAGTGACCAAACAGGAAAAAACCGCCCTTAACATGGCCCGCTTTATCAGAAGCCAGACAT
TAACGCTTCTGGAGAAACTCAACGAGCTGGACGCGGATGAACAGGCAGACATCTGTGAATCGCTTCACGA
CCACGCTGATGAGCTTTACCGCAGGATCCGCGAAATTGTAAGCGTTAATATTTTGTTAAAATTCGCGTTA
AATTTTTGTTAAATCAGCTCATTTTTTAACCAATAGGCCGAAATCGGCAAAATCCCTTATAAATCAAAAG
AATAGACCGAGATAGGGT
[37 nt withheld, positions 3461-3497]
AAAGAACGTGGACTCCAACGTCAAAGG
[49 nt withheld, positions 3525-3573]
T
[91 nt withheld, positions 3575-3665]
G
[124 nt withheld, positions 3667-3790]
CGCGGATCCTGCCTCGCGCGTTTCGGTGATGACGGTGAAAACCTCTGACACATGCAGCTCCCGGAGACGG
TCACAGCTTGTCTGTAAGCGGATGCCGGGAGCAGACAAGCCCGTCAGGGCGCGTCAGCGGGTGTTGGCGG
GTGTCGGGGCGCAGCCATGACCCAGTCACGTAGCGATAGCGGAGTGTATACTGGCTTAACTATGCGGCAT
CAGAGCAGATTGTACTGAGAGTGCACCATATGCGGTGTGAAATACCGCACAGATGCGTAAGGAGAAAATA
CCGCATCAGGCGCTCTTCCGCTTCCTCGCTCACTGACTCGCTGCGCTCGGTCGTTCGGCTGCGGCGAGCG
GTATCAGCTCACTCAAAGGCGGTAATACGGTTATCCACAGAATCAGGGGATAACGCAGGAAAGAACATGT
GAGCAAAAGGCCAGCAAAAGGCCAGGAACCGTAAAAAGGCCGCGTTGCTGGCGTTTTTCCATAGGCTCCG
CCCCCCTGACGAGCATCACAAAAATCGACGCTCAAGTCAGAGGTGGCGAAACCCGACAGGACTATAAAGA
TACCAGGGTTTCCCCCTGGAAGCTCCCTCGTGCGCTCTCCTGTTCCGACCCTGCCGCTTACCGGATACCT
GTCCGCCTTTCTCCCTTCGGGAAGCGTGGCGCTTTCTCATAGCTCACGCTGTAGGTATCTCAGTTCGGTG
TAGGTCGTTCGCTCCAAGCTGGGCTGTGTGCACGAACCCCCCGTTCAGCCCGACCGCTGCGCCTTATCCG
GTAACTATCGTCTTGAGTCCAACCCGGTAAGACACGACTTATCGCCACTGGCAGCAGCCACTGGTAACAG
GATTAGCAGAGCGAGGTATGTAGGCGGTGCTACAGAGTTCTTGAAGTGGTGGCCTAACTACGGCTACACT
AGAAGGACAGTATTTGGTATCTGCGCTCTGCTGAAGCCAGTTACCTTCGGAAAAAGAGTTGGTAGCTCTT
GATCCGGCAAACAAACCACCGCTGGTAGCGGTGGTTTTTTTGTTTGCAAGCAGCAGATTACGCGCAGAAA
AAAAGGATCTCAAGAAGATCCTTTGATCTTTTCTACGGGGTCTGACGCTCAGTGGAACGAAAACTCACGT
TAAGGGATTTTGGTCATGAGATTATCAAAAAGGATCTTCACCTAGATCCTTTTAAATTAAAAATGAAGTT
TTAAATCAATCTAAAGTATATATGAGTAAACTTGGTCTGACAGTTACCAATGCTTAATCAGTGAGGCACC
TATCTCAGCGATCTGTCTATTTCGTTCATCCATAGTTGCCTGACTCCCCGTCGTGTAGATAACTACGATA
CGGGAGGGCTTACCATCTGGCCCCAGTGCTGCAATGATACCGCGAGACCCACGCTCACCGGCTCCAGATT
TATCAGCAATAAACCAGCCAGCCGGAAGGGCCGAGCGCAGAAGTGGTCCTGCAACTTTATCCGCCTCCAT
CCAGTCTATTAATTGTTGCCGGGAAGCTAGAGTAAGTAGTTCGCCAGTTAATAGTTTGCGCAACGTTGTT
GCCATTGCTGCAGGCATCGTGGTGTCACGCTCGTCGTTTGGTATGGCTTCATTCAGCTCCGGTTCCCAAC
GATCAAGGCGAGTTACATGATCCCCCATGTTGTGCAAAAAAGCGGTTAGCTCCTTCGGTCCTCCGATCGT
TGTCAGAAGTAAGTTGGCCGCAGTGTTATCACTCATGGTTATGGCAGCACTGCATAATTCTCTTACTGTC
ATGCCATCCGTAAGATGCTTTTCTGTGACTGGTGAGTACTCAACCAAGTCATTCTGAGAATAGTGTATGC
GGCGACCGAGTTGCTCTTGCCCGGCGTCAACACGGGATAATACCGCGCCACATAGCAGAACTTTAAAAGT
GCTCATCATTGGAAAACGTTCTTCGGGGCGAAAACTCTCAAGGATCTTACCGCTGTTGAGATCCAGTTCG
ATGTAACCCACTCGTGCACCCAACTGATCTTCAGCATCTTTTACTTTCACCAGCGTTTCTGGGTGAGCAA
AAACAGGAAGGCAAAATGCCGCAAAAAAGGGAATAAGGGCGACACGGAAATGTTGAATACTCATACTCTT
CCTTTTTCAATATTATTGAAGCATTTATCAGGGTTATTGTCTCATGAGCGGATACATATTTGAATGTATT
TAGAAAAATAAACAAATAGGGGTTCCGCGCACATTTCCCCGAAAAGTGCCACCTGACGTCTAAGAAACCA
TTATTATCATGACATTAACCTATAAAAATAGGCGTATCACGAGGCCCTTTCGTCTTCAAGAATTCCCGAC
ACCATCGAATGGTGCAAAACCTTTCGCGGTATGGCATGATAGCGCCCGGAAGAGAGTCAATTCAGGGTGG
TGAATGTGAAACCAGTAACGTTATACGATGTCGCAGAGTATGCCGGTGTCTCTTATCAGACCGTTTCCCG
CGTGGTGAACCAGGCCAGCCACGTTTCTGCGAAAACGCGGGAAAAAGTGGAAGCGGCGATGGCGGAGCTG
AATTACATTCCCAACCGCGTGGCACAACAACTGGCGGGCAAACAGTCGTTGCTGATTGGCGTTGCCACCT
CCAGTCTGGCCCTGCACGCGCCGTCGCAAATTGTCGCGGCGATTAAATCTCGCGCCGATCAACTGGGTGC
CAGCGTGGTGGTGTCGATGGTAGAACGAAGCGGCGTCGAAGCCTGTAAAGCGGCGGTGCACAATCTTCTC
GCGCAACGCGTCAGTGGGCTGATCATTAACTATCCGCTGGATGACCAGGATGCCATTGCTGTGGAAGCTG
CCTGCACTAATGTTCCGGCGTTATTTCTTGATGTCTCTGACCAGACACCCATCAACAGTATTATTTTCTC
CCATGAAGACGGTACGCGACTGGGCGTGGAGCATCTGGTCGCATTGGGTCACCAGCAAATCGCGCTGTTA
GCGGGCCCATTAAGTTCTGTCTCGGCGCGTCTGCGTCTGGCTGGCTGGCATAAATATCTCACTCGCAATC
AAATTCAGCCGATAGCGGAACGGGAAGGCGACTGGAGTGCCATGTCCGGTTTTCAACAAACCATGCAAAT
GCTGAATGAGGGCATCGTTCCCACTGCGATGCTGGTTGCCAACGATCAGATGGCGCTGGGCGCAATGCGC
GCCATTACCGAGTCCGGGCTGCGCGTTGGTGCGGATATCTCGGTAGTGGGATACGACGATACCGAAGACA
GCTCATGTTATATCCCGCCGTTAACCACCATCAAACAGGATTTTCGCCTGCTGGGGCAAACCAGCGTGGA
CCGCTTGCTGCAACTCTCTCAGGGCCAGGCGGTGAAGGGCAATCAGCTGTTGCCCGTCTCACTGGTGAAA
AGAAAAACCACCCTGGCGCCCAATACGCAAACCGCCTCTCCCCGCGCGTTGGCCGATTCATTAATGCAGC
TGGCACGACAGGTTTCCCGACTGGAAAGCGGGCAGTGAGCGCAACGCAATTAATGTAAGTTAGCTCACTC
ATTAGGCACAATTCTCATGTTTGACAGCTTATCATCGACTGCACGGTGCACCAATGCTTCTGGCGTCAGG
CAGCCATCGGAAGCTGTGGTATGGCTGTGCAGGTCGTAAATCACTGCATAATTCGTGTCGCTCAAGGCGC
ACTCCCGTTCTGGATAATGTTTTTTGCGCCGACATCATAACGGTTCTGGCAAATATTCTGAAATGAGCTG
