>Addgene plasmid #109827 | pHH0103_NR1H2_Hormone-recep | depositor partial sequence | sequence record 206779 | pHH0103_NR1H2_Hormone-recep sequence 795 bps
GGCCCAGCCGGCCGGCTCTGAAGCTGGTTCTCAAGGTTCTGGTGAAGGTGAAGGTGTTCAGCTGACGGCT
GCGCAGGAGCTGATGATTCAGCAGCTGGTGGCCGCTCAGCTGCAATGTAACAAACGTTCTTTCTCTGACC
AGCCTAAAGTAACTCCGTGGCCACTGGGTGCCGATCCGCAGAGCCGTGACGCACGTCAGCAGCGTTTCGC
GCACTTCACCGAACTGGCGATCATCAGCGTTCAAGAAATCGTAGACTTCGCAAAACAGGTTCCGGGCTTC
CTGCAGCTGGGCCGTGAAGATCAAATCGCCCTGCTGAAAGCAAGCACCATCGAGATCATGCTGCTGGAAA
CCGCACGCCGCTACAACCACGAAACTGAATGCATCACCTTTCTGAAGGATTTCACCTACAGCAAAGACGA
CTTTCACCGCGCGGGTCTGCAGGTCGAATTCATTAATCCGATCTTCGAGTTTTCCCGTGCGATGCGTCGT
CTGGGCCTGGACGACGCAGAATACGCGCTGCTGATTGCTATTAACATTTTCTCCGCTGATCGTCCGAACG
TTCAGGAACCGGGCCGTGTGGAAGCGCTGCAGCAGCCGTATGTGGAGGCTCTGCTGAGCTATACTCGTAT
CAAACGCCCGCAGGATCAGCTGCGCTTCCCGCGTATGCTGATGAAACTGGTATCCCTGCGCACCCTGTCT
TCCGTTCATTCTGAACAGGTTTTTGCCCTGCGTCTGCAGGATAAAAAGCTGCCGCCACTGCTGTCCGAAA
TCTGGGACGTGCACGAGGCGGCCGC
